>Addgene plasmid #239564 | pFUW mCherry | addgene full sequence | sequence record 477260 | Addgene NGS Result
CGTCGACGGATCGGGAGATCTCCCGATCCCCTATGGTGCACTCTCAGTACAATCTGCTCTGATGCCGCAT
AGTTAAGCCAGTATCTGCTCCCTGCTTGTGTGTTGGAGGTCGCTGAGTAGTGCGCGAGCAAAATTTAAGC
TACAACAAGGCAAGGCTTGACCGACAATTGCATGAAGAATCTGCTTAGGGTTAGGCGTTTTGCGCTGCTT
CGCGATGTACGGGCCAGATATACGCGTTGACATTGATTATTGACTAGTTATTAATAGTAATCAATTACGG
GGTCATTAGTTCATAGCCCATATATGGAGTTCCGCGTTACATAACTTACGGTAAATGGCCCGCCTGGCTG
ACCGCCCAACGACCCCCGCCCATTGACGTCAATAATGACGTATGTTCCCATAGTAACGCCAATAGGGACT
TTCCATTGACGTCAATGGGTGGAGTATTTACGGTAAACTGCCCACTTGGCAGTACATCAAGTGTATCATA
TGCCAAGTACGCCCCCTATTGACGTCAATGACGGTAAATGGCCCGCCTGGCATTATGCCCAGTACATGAC
CTTATGGGACTTTCCTACTTGGCAGTACATCTACGTATTAGTCATCGCTATTACCATGGTGATGCGGTTT
TGGCAGTACATCAATGGGCGTGGATAGCGGTTTGACTCACGGGGATTTCCAAGTCTCCACCCCATTGACG
TCAATGGGAGTTTGTTTTGGCACCAAAATCAACGGGACTTTCCAAAATGTCGTAACAACTCCGCCCCATT
GACGCAAATGGGCGGTAGGCGTGTACGGTGGGAGGTCTATATAAGCAGCGCGTTTTGCCTGTACTGGGTC
TCTCTGGTTAGACCAGATCTGAGCCTGGGAGCTCTCTGGCTAACTAGGGAACCCACTGCTTAAGCCTCAA
TAAAGCTTGCCTTGAGTGCTTCAAGTAGTGTGTGCCCGTCTGTTGTGTGACTCTGGTAACTAGAGATCCC
TCAGACCCTTTTAGTCAGTGTGGAAAATCTCTAGCAGTGGCGCCCGAACAGGGACTTGAAAGCGAAAGGG
AAACCAGAGGAGCTCTCTCGACGCAGGACTCGGCTTGCTGAAGCGCGCACGGCAAGAGGCGAGGGGCGGC
GACTGGTGAGTACGCCAAAAATTTTGACTAGCGGAGGCTAGAAGGAGAGAGATGGGTGCGAGAGCGTCAG
TATTAAGCGGGGGAGAATTAGATCGCGATGGGAAAAAATTCGGTTAAGGCCAGGGGGAAAGAAAAAATAT
AAATTAAAACATATAGTATGGGCAAGCAGGGAGCTAGAACGATTCGCAGTTAATCCTGGCCTGTTAGAAA
CATCAGAAGGCTGTAGACAAATACTGGGACAGCTACAACCATCCCTTCAGACAGGATCAGAAGAACTTAG
ATCATTATATAATACAGTAGCAACCCTCTATTGTGTGCATCAAAGGATAGAGATAAAAGACACCAAGGAA
GCTTTAGACAAGATAGAGGAAGAGCAAAACAAAAGTAAGACCACCGCACAGCAAGCGGCCGCTGATCTTC
AGACCTGGAGGAGGAGATATGAGGGACAATTGGAGAAGTGAATTATATAAATATAAAGTAGTAAAAATTG
AACCATTAGGAGTAGCACCCACCAAGGCAAAGAGAAGAGTGGTGCAGAGAGAAAAAAGAGCAGTGGGAAT
AGGAGCTTTGTTCCTTGGGTTCTTGGGAGCAGCAGGAAGCACTATGGGCGCAGCGTCAATGACGCTGACG
GTACAGGCCAGACAATTATTGTCTGGTATAGTGCAGCAGCAGAACAATTTGCTGAGGGCTATTGAGGCGC
AACAGCATCTGTTGCAACTCACAGTCTGGGGCATCAAGCAGCTCCAGGCAAGAATCCTGGCTGTGGAAAG
ATACCTAAAGGATCAACAGCTCCTGGGGATTTGGGGTTGCTCTGGAAAACTCATTTGCACCACTGCTGTG
CCTTGGAATGCTAGTTGGAGTAATAAATCTCTGGAACAGATTTGGAATCACACGACCTGGATGGAGTGGG
ACAGAGAAATTAACAATTACACAAGCTTAATACACTCCTTAATTGAAGAATCGCAAAACCAGCAAGAAAA
GAATGAACAAGAATTATTGGAATTAGATAAATGGGCAAGTTTGTGGAATTGGTTTAACATAACAAATTGG
CTGTGGTATATAAAATTATTCATAATGATAGTAGGAGGCTTGGTAGGTTTAAGAATAGTTTTTGCTGTAC
TTTCTATAGTGAATAGAGTTAGGCAGGGATATTCACCATTATCGTTTCAGACCCACCTCCCAACCCCGAG
GGGACCCGACAGGCCCGAAGGAATAGAAGAAGAAGGTGGAGAGAGAGACAGAGACAGATCCATTCGATTA
GTGAACGGATCGGCACTGCGTGCGCCAATTCTGCAGACAAATGGCAGTATTCATCCACAATTTTAAAAGA
AAAGGGGGGATTGGGGGGTACAGTGCAGGGGAAAGAATAGTAGACATAATAGCAACAGACATACAAACTA
AAGAATTACAAAAACAAATTACAAAAATTCAAAATTTTCGGGTTTATTACAGGGACAGCAGAGATCCAGT
TTGGTTAATTAACCCGTGTCGGCTCCAGATCTGGCCTCCGCGCCGGGTTTTGGCGCCTCCCGCGGGCGCC
CCCCTCCTCACGGCGAGCGCTGCCACGTCAGACGAAGGGCGCAGCGAGCGTCCTGATCCTTCCGCCCGGA
CGCTCAGGACAGCGGCCCGCTGCTCATAAGACTCGGCCTTAGAACCCCAGTATCAGCAGAAGGACATTTT
AGGACGGGACTTGGGTGACTCTAGGGCACTGGTTTTCTTTCCAGAGAGCGGAACAGGCGAGGAAAAGTAG
TCCCTTCTCGGCGATTCTGCGGAGGGATCTCCGTGGGGCGGTGAACGCCGATGATTATATAAGGACGCGC
CGGGTGTGGCACAGCTAGTTCCGTCGCAGCCGGGATTTGGGTCGCGGTTCTTGTTTGTGGATCGCTGTGA
TCGTCACTTGGTGAGTAGCGGGCTGCTGGGCTGGCCGGGGCTTTCGTGGCCGCCGGGCCGCTCGGTGGGA
CGGAAGCGTGTGGAGAGACCGCCAAGGGCTGTAGTCTGGGTCCGCGAGCAAGGTTGCCCTGAACTGGGGG
TTGGGGGGAGCGCAGCAAAATGGCGGCTGTTCCCGAGTCTTGAATGGAAGACGCTTGTGAGGCGGGCTGT
GAGGTCGTTGAAACAAGGTGGGGGGCATGGTGGGCGGCAAGAACCCAAGGTCTTGAGGCCTTCGCTAATG
CGGGAAAGCTCTTATTCGGGTGAGATGGGCTGGGGCACCATCTGGGGACCCTGACGTGAAGTTTGTCACT
GACTGGAGAACTCGGTTTGTCGTCTGTTGCGGGGGCGGCAGTTATGGCGGTGCCGTTGGGCAGTGCACCC
GTACCTTTGGGAGCGCGCGCCCTCGTCGTGTCGTGACGTCACCCGTTCTGTTGGCTTATAATGCAGGGTG
GGGCCACCTGCCGGTAGGTGTGCGGTAGGCTTTTCTCCGTCGCAGGACGCAGGGTTCGGGCCTAGGGTAG
GCTCTCCTGAATCGACAGGCGCCGGACCTCTGGTGAGGGGAGGGATAAGTGAGGCGTCAGTTTCTTTGGT
CGGTTTTATGTACCTATCTTCTTAAGTAGCTGAAGCTCCGGTTTTGAACTATGCGCTCGGGGTTGGCGAG
TGTGTTTTGTGAAGTTTTTTAGGCACCTTTTGAAATGTAATCATTTGGGTCAATATGTAATTTTCAGTGT
TAGACTAGTAAATTGTCCGCTAAATTCTGGCCGTTTTTGGCTTTTTTGTTAGACGAAGCTTGGGCCCGGG
AATTAATTATTAAGGCCACCATGGTGAGCAAGGGCGAGGAGGATAACATGGCCATCATCAAGGAGTTCAT
GCGCTTCAAGGTGCACATGGAGGGCTCCGTGAACGGCCACGAGTTCGAGATCGAGGGCGAGGGCGAGGGC
CGCCCCTACGAGGGCACCCAGACCGCCAAGCTGAAGGTGACCAAGGGTGGCCCCCTGCCCTTCGCCTGGG
ACATCCTGTCCCCTCAGTTCATGTACGGCTCCAAGGCCTACGTGAAGCACCCCGCCGACATCCCCGACTA
CTTGAAGCTGTCCTTCCCCGAGGGCTTCAAGTGGGAGCGCGTGATGAACTTCGAGGACGGCGGCGTGGTG
ACCGTGACCCAGGACTCCTCCCTGCAGGACGGCGAGTTCATCTACAAGGTGAAGCTGCGCGGCACCAACT
TCCCCTCCGACGGCCCCGTAATGCAGAAGAAGACCATGGGCTGGGAGGCCTCCTCCGAGCGGATGTACCC
CGAGGACGGCGCCCTGAAGGGCGAGATCAAGCAGAGGCTGAAGCTGAAGGACGGCGGCCACTACGACGCT
GAGGTCAAGACCACCTACAAGGCCAAGAAGCCCGTGCAGCTGCCCGGCGCCTACAACGTCAACATCAAGT
TGGACATCACCTCCCACAACGAGGACTACACCATCGTGGAACAGTACGAACGCGCCGAGGGCCGCCACTC
CACCGGCGGCATGGACGAGCTGTACAAGTAACGGATCCGAATTCGATATCAAGCTTATCGATAATCAACC
TCTGGATTACAAAATTTGTGAAAGATTGACTGGTATTCTTAACTATGTTGCTCCTTTTACGCTATGTGGA
TACGCTGCTTTAATGCCTTTGTATCATGCTATTGCTTCCCGTATGGCTTTCATTTTCTCCTCCTTGTATA
AATCCTGGTTGCTGTCTCTTTATGAGGAGTTGTGGCCCGTTGTCAGGCAACGTGGCGTGGTGTGCACTGT
GTTTGCTGACGCAACCCCCACTGGTTGGGGCATTGCCACCACCTGTCAGCTCCTTTCCGGGACTTTCGCT
TTCCCCCTCCCTATTGCCACGGCGGAACTCATCGCCGCCTGCCTTGCCCGCTGCTGGACAGGGGCTCGGC
TGTTGGGCACTGACAATTCCGTGGTGTTGTCGGGGAAATCATCGTCCTTTCCTTGGCTGCTCGCCTGTGT
TGCCACCTGGATTCTGCGCGGGACGTCCTTCTGCTACGTCCCTTCGGCCCTCAATCCAGCGGACCTTCCT
TCCCGCGGCCTGCTGCCGGCTCTGCGGCCTCTTCCGCGTCTTCGCCTTCGCCCTCAGACGAGTCGGATCT
CCCTTTGGGCCGCCTCCCCGCATCGATACCGTCGACCTCGAGACCTAGAAAAACATGGAGCAATCACAAG
TAGCAATACAGCAGCTACCAATGCTGATTGTGCCTGGCTAGAAGCACAAGAGGAGGAGGAGGTGGGTTTT
CCAGTCACACCTCAGGTACCTTTAAGACCAATGACTTACAAGGCAGCTGTAGATCTTAGCCACTTTTTAA
AAGAAAAGGGGGGACTGGAAGGGCTAATTCACTCCCAACGAAGACAAGATATCCTTGATCTGTGGATCTA
CCACACACAAGGCTACTTCCCTGATTGGCAGAACTACACACCAGGGCCAGGGATCAGATATCCACTGACC
TTTGGATGGTGCTACAAGCTAGTACCAGTTGAGCAAGAGAAGGTAGAAGAAGCCAATGAAGGAGAGAACA
CCCGCTTGTTACACCCTGTGAGCCTGCATGGGATGGATGACCCGGAGAGAGAAGTATTAGAGTGGAGGTT
TGACAGCCGCCTAGCATTTCATCACATGGCCCGAGAGCTGCATCCGGACTGTACTGGGTCTCTCTGGTTA
GACCAGATCTGAGCCTGGGAGCTCTCTGGCTAACTAGGGAACCCACTGCTTAAGCCTCAATAAAGCTTGC
CTTGAGTGCTTCAAGTAGTGTGTGCCCGTCTGTTGTGTGACTCTGGTAACTAGAGATCCCTCAGACCCTT
TTAGTCAGTGTGGAAAATCTCTAGCAGGGCCCGTTTAAACCCGCTGATCAGCCTCGACTGTGCCTTCTAG
TTGCCAGCCATCTGTTGTTTGCCCCTCCCCCGTGCCTTCCTTGACCCTGGAAGGTGCCACTCCCACTGTC
CTTTCCTAATAAAATGAGGAAATTGCATCGCATTGTCTGAGTAGGTGTCATTCTATTCTGGGGGGTGGGG
TGGGGCAGGACAGCAAGGGGGAGGATTGGGAAGACAATAGCAGGCATGTGAGCAAAAGGCCAGCAAAAGG
CCAGGAACCGTAAAAAGGCCGCGTTGCTGGCGTTTTTCCATAGGCTCCGCCCCCCTGACGAGCATCACAA
AAATCGACGCTCAAGTCAGAGGTGGCGAAACCCGACAGGACTATAAAGATACCAGGCGTTTCCCCCTGGA
AGCTCCCTCGTGCGCTCTCCTGTTCCGACCCTGCCGCTTACCGGATACCTGTCCGCCTTTCTCCCTTCGG
GAAGCGTGGCGCTTTCTCATAGCTCACGCTGTAGGTATCTCAGTTCGGTGTAGGTCGTTCGCTCCAAGCT
GGGCTGTGTGCACGAACCCCCCGTTCAGCCCGACCGCTGCGCCTTATCCGGTAACTATCGTCTTGAGTCC
AACCCGGTAAGACACGACTTATCGCCACTGGCAGCAGCCACTGGTAACAGGATTAGCAGAGCGAGGTATG
TAGGCGGTGCTACAGAGTTCTTGAAGTGGTGGCCTAACTACGGCTACACTAGAAGAACAGTATTTGGTAT
CTGCGCTCTGCTGAAGCCAGTTACCTTCGGAAAAAGAGTTGGTAGCTCTTGATCCGGCAAACAAACCACC
GCTGGTAGCGGTGGTTTTTTTGTTTGCAAGCAGCAGATTACGCGCAGAAAAAAAGGATCTCAAGAAGATC
CTTTGATCTTTTCTACGGGGTCTGACGCTCAGTGGAACGAAAACTCACGTTAAGGGATTTTGGTCATGAG
ATTATCAAAAAGGATCTTCACCTAGATCCTTTTAAATTAAAAATGAAGTTTTAAATCAATCTAAAGTATA
TATGAGTAAACTTGGTCTGACAGTTACCAATGCTTAATCAGTGAGGCACCTATCTCAGCGATCTGTCTAT
TTCGTTCATCCATAGTTGCCTGACTCCCCGTCGTGTAGATAACTACGATACGGGAGGGCTTACCATCTGG
CCCCAGTGCTGCAATGATACCGCGAGACCCACGCTCACCGGCTCCAGATTTATCAGCAATAAACCAGCCA
GCCGGAAGGGCCGAGCGCAGAAGTGGTCCTGCAACTTTATCCGCCTCCATCCAGTCTATTAATTGTTGCC
GGGAAGCTAGAGTAAGTAGTTCGCCAGTTAATAGTTTGCGCAACGTTGTTGCCATTGCTACAGGCATCGT
GGTGTCACGCTCGTCGTTTGGTATGGCTTCATTCAGCTCCGGTTCCCAACGATCAAGGCGAGTTACATGA
TCCCCCATGTTGTGCAAAAAAGCGGTTAGCTCCTTCGGTCCTCCGATCGTTGTCAGAAGTAAGTTGGCCG
CAGTGTTATCACTCATGGTTATGGCAGCACTGCATAATTCTCTTACTGTCATGCCATCCGTAAGATGCTT
TTCTGTGACTGGTGAGTACTCAACCAAGTCATTCTGAGAATAGTGTATGCGGCGACCGAGTTGCTCTTGC
CCGGCGTCAATACGGGATAATACCGCGCCACATAGCAGAACTTTAAAAGTGCTCATCATTGGAAAACGTT
CTTCGGGGCGAAAACTCTCAAGGATCTTACCGCTGTTGAGATCCAGTTCGATGTAACCCACTCGTGCACC
CAACTGATCTTCAGCATCTTTTACTTTCACCAGCGTTTCTGGGTGAGCAAAAACAGGAAGGCAAAATGCC
GCAAAAAAGGGAATAAGGGCGACACGGAAATGTTGAATACTCATACTCTTCCTTTTTCAATATTATTGAA
GCATTTATCAGGGTTATTGTCTCATGAGCGGATACATATTTGAATGTATTTAGAAAAATAAACAAATAGG
GGTTCCGCGCACATTTCCCCGAAAAGTGCCACCTGA
Features (pLannotate 1.2.2; 19 found; start..end, strand, type, name):
     32..84      -  misc_feature   bom (fragment): basis of mobility region from pBR322
    239..618     +  enhancer       CMV enhancer: human cytomegalovirus immediate early enhancer
    619..818     +  promoter       CMV promoter: human cytomegalovirus (CMV) immediate early promoter
    836..1016    +  LTR            5' LTR (truncated): truncated 5' long terminal repeat (LTR) from HIV-1
   1063..1188    +  misc_feature   HIV-1 Ψ: packaging signal of human immunodeficiency virus type 1
   1172..1535    +  CDS            HIV-1 gag (fragment): gag protein from human immunodeficiency virus 1; gag
   1681..1914    +  misc_feature   RRE: The Rev response element (RRE) of HIV-1 allows for Rev-dependent mRNA export from the nucleus to the cytoplasm.
   2291..2391    +  CDS            Rev (fragment): human immunodeficiency virus 1 (HIV-1) Rev protein; rev; enhances nuclear export of unspliced and incompletely spliced viral mRNAs
   2441..2558    +  misc_feature   cPPT/CTS: central polypurine tract and central termination sequence of HIV-1
   2623..3834    +  promoter       UbC promoter: human ubiquitin C promoter
   3871..4578    +  CDS            mCherry: mCherry is a basic (constitutively fluorescent) red fluorescent protein published in 2004, derived from Discosoma sp.. It is reported to be a very rapidly-maturing monomer with low acid sensitivity.
   4589..4613    +  misc_feature   MCS (fragment): pBluescript multiple cloning site
   4613..5201    +  misc_feature   WPRE: woodchuck hepatitis virus posttranscriptional regulatory element
   5138..5719    +  CDS            nef (fragment): NEF_HV1H2 - Experimental evidence at protein level: Swiss-Prot protein existence level 1. Extracellular Nef protein targets CD4(+) T-lymphocytes for apoptosis by interacting with CXCR4 surface receptors. From Human immunodeficiency virus type 1 group M subtype B (isolate HXB2) (HIV-1).
   5726..5906    +  LTR            5' LTR (truncated): truncated 5' long terminal repeat (LTR) from HIV-1
   5938..6049    +  polyA_signal   bGH poly(A) signal: bovine growth hormone polyadenylation signal
   6195..6783    -  rep_origin     ori: high-copy-number ColE1/pMB1/pBR322/pUC origin of replication
   6954..7814    -  CDS            AmpR: β-lactamase; bla; confers resistance to ampicillin, carbenicillin, and related antibiotics
   7815..7919    -  promoter       AmpR promoter: bla
