[The description below was written by a language model from this plasmid's Addgene catalogue record and pLannotate feature annotations shown in this document.]
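Description:
pFUW mCherry is a lentiviral transfer plasmid built on the pFUW backbone for constitutive, untargeted (cytosolic) expression of the red fluorescent protein mCherry in mammalian cells. In bacteria it is maintained through a high-copy ColE1/pUC-type origin and selected with ampicillin via the β-lactamase gene and its native promoter. A fragment of the pBR322 bom region is also annotated.

The viral portion has the layout of an HIV-1-based vector in which a CMV enhancer/promoter sits upstream of a truncated 5' LTR, so genomic RNA can be transcribed in packaging cells from the heterologous promoter. Downstream are the Ψ packaging signal with an adjoining gag fragment, the Rev response element for Rev-dependent nuclear export of the unspliced genome, and the cPPT/CTS, which aids nuclear import and transduction. The internal expression cassette uses the human ubiquitin C promoter to drive mCherry, a monomeric, fast-maturing Discosoma-derived protein with no annotated targeting sequence or tag. A WPRE follows to enhance transcript stability and expression. The cassette is closed by a truncated 3' LTR (labelled by the annotation tool as a 5' LTR, with adjacent nef-derived sequence) and a bGH polyadenylation signal. No mammalian selection marker is annotated, so transduced cells would be identified by red fluorescence.

According to the record, the plasmid's purpose is cytosolic mCherry expression, and it comes from work on modular genetically encoded organelle probes. The sequenced record is 7,946 nt, shorter than the listed backbone size of 9,221 bp plus the 717 bp insert; the record does not explain this discrepancy.
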