Addgene plasmid #239564: pFUW mCherry
Purpose: Cytosolic expression of mCherry
Depositing lab: Tim Ahfeldt & Joel Blanchard. Depositing organization: Icahn School of Medicine at Mount Sinai. Publication: Genetically encoded and modular subcellular organelle probes reveal dysfunction in lysosomes and mitochondria driven by PRKN knockout. Goldman, C., Kareva, T., Sarrafha, L., Schuldt, B.R., Sahasrabudhe, A., Ahfeldt, T., and Blanchard, J.W. iScience 28 (2025) 10.1016/j.isci.2025.112816.
Backbone
  Vector backbone: pFUW
  Backbone size w/o insert (bp): 9221
  Vector type: Lentiviral
Growth in bacteria
  Bacterial resistance: Ampicillin, 100 μg/mL
  Growth temperature: 37°C
  Growth strain: NEB Stable
  Copy number: High Copy
Gene/Insert
  Gene/Insert name: mCherry
  Species: Discosoma
  Insert size (bp): 717
  Promoter: UbC
  Cloning method: Gibson Cloning
  Sequencing primers: 5′ hUBCpro-F; 3′ WPRE-R
Terms and licenses: Academic/Nonprofit Terms; Industry Terms: Not Available to Industry
How to cite: pFUW mCherry was a gift from Tim Ahfeldt & Joel Blanchard (Addgene plasmid # 239564 ; http://n2t.net/addgene:239564 ; RRID:Addgene_239564)
