>Addgene plasmid #239564 | pFUW mCherry | depositor partial sequence | sequence record 471327 | mCherry
GCCACCATGGTGAGCAAGGGCGAGGAGGATAACATGGCCATCATCAAGGAGTTCATGCGCTTCAAGGTGC
ACATGGAGGGCTCCGTGAACGGCCACGAGTTCGAGATCGAGGGCGAGGGCGAGGGCCGCCCCTACGAGGG
CACCCAGACCGCCAAGCTGAAGGTGACCAAGGGTGGCCCCCTGCCCTTCGCCTGGGACATCCTGTCCCCT
CAGTTCATGTACGGCTCCAAGGCCTACGTGAAGCACCCCGCCGACATCCCCGACTACTTGAAGCTGTCCT
TCCCCGAGGGCTTCAAGTGGGAGCGCGTGATGAACTTCGAGGACGGCGGCGTGGTGACCGTGACCCAGGA
CTCCTCCCTGCAGGACGGCGAGTTCATCTACAAGGTGAAGCTGCGCGGCACCAACTTCCCCTCCGACGGC
CCCGTAATGCAGAAGAAGACCATGGGCTGGGAGGCCTCCTCCGAGCGGATGTACCCCGAGGACGGCGCCC
TGAAGGGCGAGATCAAGCAGAGGCTGAAGCTGAAGGACGGCGGCCACTACGACGCTGAGGTCAAGACCAC
CTACAAGGCCAAGAAGCCCGTGCAGCTGCCCGGCGCCTACAACGTCAACATCAAGTTGGACATCACCTCC
CACAACGAGGACTACACCATCGTGGAACAGTACGAACGCGCCGAGGGCCGCCACTCCACCGGCGGCATGG
ACGAGCTGTACAAGTAA
